>Addgene plasmid #71728 | Gal4-VP16 | addgene full sequence | sequence record 418768 | Addgene NGS Result
TTTCTTCCTTTTCCCCACCCCACCCCCCAAGTTCGGGTGAAGGCCCAGGGCTCGCAGCCAACGTCGGGGC
GGCAGGCCCTGCCATAGCCACTGGCCCCGTGGGTTAGGGACGGGGTCCCCCATGGGGAATGGTTTATGGT
TCGTGGGGGTTATTATTTTGGGCGTTGCGTGGGGTCAGGTCCACGACCCAAGCTTGTCGACGGTACCCCG
GGGAATTCGAGCTCTAGATAAGTAATGATCATAATCAGCCATATCACATCTGTAGAGGTTTTACTTGCTT
TAAAAAACCTCCCACACCTCCCCCTGAACCTGAAACATAAAATGAATGCAATTGTTGTTGTTAACTTGTT
TATTGCAGCTTATAATGGTTACAAATAAAGCAATAGCATCACAAATTTCACAAATAAAGCATTTTTTTCA
CTGCATTCTAGTTGTGGTTTGTCCAAACTCATCAATGTATCTTATCATGTCTGGATCCTCTACGCCGGAC
GCATCGTGGCCGGCATCACCGGCGCCACAGGTGCGGTTGCTGGCGCCTATATCGCCGACATCACCGATGG
GGAAGATCGGGCTCGCCACTTCGGGCTCATGAGCGCTTGTTTCGGCGTGGGTATGGTGGCAGGCCCCGTG
GCCGGGGGACTGTTGGGCGCCATCTCCTTGCATGCACCATTCCTTGCGGCGGCGGTGCTCAACGGCCTCA
ACCTACTACTGGGCTGCTTCCTAATGCAGGAGTCGCATAAGGGAGAGCGTCGATATGCGGTGTGAAATAC
CGCACAGATGCGTAAGGAGAAAATACCGCATCAGGCGCTCTTCCGCTTCCTCGCTCACTGACTCGCTGCG
CTCGGTCGTTCGGCTGCGGCGAGCGGTATCAGCTCACTCAAAGGCGGTAATACGGTTATCCACAGAATCA
GGGGATAACGCAGGAAAGAACATGTGAGCAAAAGGCCAGCAAAAGGCCAGGAACCGTAAAAAGGCCGCGT
TGCTGGCGTTTTTCCATAGGCTCCGCCCCCCTGACGAGCATCACAAAAATCGACGCTCAAGTCAGAGGTG
GCGAAACCCGACAGGACTATAAAGATACCAGGCGTTTCCCCCTGGAAGCTCCCTCGTGCGCTCTCCTGTT
CCGACCCTGCCGCTTACCGGATACCTGTCCGCCTTTCTCCCTTCGGGAAGCGTGGCGCTTTCTCATAGCT
CACGCTGTAGGTATCTCAGTTCGGTGTAGGTCGTTCGCTCCAAGCTGGGCTGTGTGCACGAACCCCCCGT
TCAGCCCGACCGCTGCGCCTTATCCGGTAACTATCGTCTTGAGTCCAACCCGGTAAGACACGACTTATCG
CCACTGGCAGCAGCCACTGGTAACAGGATTAGCAGAGCGAGGTATGTAGGCGGTGCTACAGAGTTCTTGA
AGTGGTGGCCTAACTACGGCTACACTAGAAGGACAGTATTTGGTATCTGCGCTCTGCTGAAGCCAGTTAC
CTTCGGAAAAAGAGTTGGTAGCTCTTGATCCGGCAAACAAACCACCGCTGGTAGCGGTGGTTTTTTTGTT
TGCAAGCAGCAGATTACGCGCAGAAAAAAAGGATCTCAAGAAGATCCTTTGATCTTTTCTACGGGGTCTG
ACGCTCAGTGGAACGAAAACTCACGTTAAGGGATTTTGGTCATGAGATTATCAAAAAGGATCTTCACCTA
GATCCTTTTAAATTAAAAATGAAGTTTTAAATCAATCTAAAGTATATATGAGTAAACTTGGTCTGACAGT
TACCAATGCTTAATCAGTGAGGCACCTATCTCAGCGATCTGTCTATTTCGTTCATCCATAGTTGCCTGAC
TCCCCGTCGTGTAGATAACTACGATACGGGAGGGCTTACCATCTGGCCCCAGTGCTGCAATGATACCGCG
AGACCCACGCTCACCGGCTCCAGATTTATCAGCAATAAACCAGCCAGCCGGAAGGGCCGAGCGCAGAAGT
GGTCCTGCAACTTTATCCGCCTCCATCCAGTCTATTAATTGTTGCCGGGAAGCTAGAGTAAGTAGTTCGC
CAGTTAATAGTTTGCGCAACGTTGTTGCCATTGCTGCAGGCATCGTGGTGTCACGCTCGTCGTTTGGTAT
GGCTTCATTCAGCTCCGGTTCCCAACGATCAAGGCGAGTTACATGATCCCCCATGTTGTGCAAAAAAGCG
GTTAGCTCCTTCGGTCCTCCGATCGTTGTCAGAAGTAAGTTGGCCGCAGTGTTATCACTCATGGTTATGG
CAGCACTGCATAATTCTCTTACTGTCATGCCATCCGTAAGATGCTTTTCTGTGACTGGTGAGTACTCAAC
CAAGTCATTCTGAGAATAGTGTATGCGGCGACCGAGTTGCTCTTGCCCGGCGTCAACACGGGATAATACC
GCGCCACATAGCAGAACTTTAAAAGTGCTCATCATTGGAAAACGTTCTTCGGGGCGAAAACTCTCAAGGA
TCTTACCGCTGTTGAGATCCAGTTCGATGTAACCCACTCGTGCACCCAACTGATCTTCAGCATCTTTTAC
TTTCACCAGCGTTTCTGGGTGAGCAAAAACAGGAAGGCAAAATGCCGCAAAAAAGGGAATAAGGGCGACA
CGGAAATGTTGAATACTCATACTCTTCCTTTTTCAATATTATTGAAGCATTTATCAGGGTTATTGTCTCA
TGAGCGGATACATATTTGAATGTATTTAGAAAAATAAACAAATAGGGGTTCCGCGCACATTTCCCCGAAA
AGTGCCACCTGACCTTCTGAGGCGGAAAGAACCAGCTGTGGAATGTGTGTCAGTTAGGGTGTGGAAAGTC
CCCAGGCTCCCCAGCAGGCAGAAGTATGCAAAGCATGCATCTCAATTAGTCAGCAAGGAAAGTCCCCAGG
CTCCCCAGCAGGCAGAAGTATGCAAAGCATGCATCTCAATTAGTCAGCAACCATAGTCCCGCCCCTAACT
CCGCCCATCCCGCCCCTAACTCCGCCCAGTTCCGCCCATTCTCCGCCCCATGGCTGACTAATTTTTTTTA
TTTATGCAGAGGCCGAGGCCGCCTCGGCCTCTGAGCTATTCCAGAAGTAGTGAAGAGGCTTTTTTGGAGG
AGATCTAAGCTTGAAGCAAGCCTCCTGAAAGATGAAGCTACTGTCTTCTATCGAACAAGCATGCGATATT
TGCCGACTTAAAAAGCTCAAGTGCTCCAAAGAAAAACCGAAGTGCGCCAAGTGTCTGAAGAACAACTGGG
AGTGTCGCTACTCTCCCAAAACCAAAAGGTCTCCGCTGACTAGGGCACATCTGACAGAAGTGGAATCAAG
GCTAGAAAGACTGGAACAGCTATTTCTACTGATTTTTCCTCGAGAAGACCTTGACATGATTTTGAAAATG
GATTCTTTACAGGATATAAAAGCATTGTTAACAGGATTATTTGTACAAGATAATGTGAATAAAGATGCCG
TCACAGATAGATTGGCTTCAGTGGAGACTGATATGCCTCTAACATTGAGACAGCATAGAATAAGTGCGAC
ATCATCATCGGAAGAGAGTAGTAACAAAGGTCAAAGACAGTTGACTGTATCGCCGGAATTCCCGGGGATC
TGGGCCCCCCCGACCGATGTCAGCCTGGGGGACGAGCTCCACTTAGACGGCGAGGACGTGGCGATGGCGC
ATGCCGACGCGCTAGACGATTTCGATCTGGACATGTTGGGGGACGGGGATTCCCCGGGTCCGGGATTTAC
CCCCCACGACTCCGCCCCCTACGGCGCTCTGGATATGGCCGACTTCGAGTTTGAGCAGATGTTTACCGAT
GCCCTTGGAATTGACGAGTACGGTGGGTAGGGGGCGCGACCGGACCCGCATCCCCCGTCTGGGTTTTCCC
CTCCCGTCCCCGGTTCGTATCCACAATAAACACGAGCACATACATTACAAAAACCTGCGGTTGTCGTCTG
ATTATTTGGTGGATCCGGGGGAGATGGGGGAGGCTAACTGAAACACGGAAGGAGACAATACCGGAAGGAA
CCCGCGCTATGACGGCAATAAAAAGACAGAATAAAACGCACGGGTGTTGGGTCGTTTGTTCATAAACGCG
GGGTTCGGTCCCAGGGCTGGCACTCTGTCGATACCCCACCGAGACCCCATTGGGGCCAATACGCCCGCG
Features (pLannotate 1.2.2; 12 found; start..end, strand, type, name):
     13..29      -  polyA_signal   bGH poly(A) signal (fragment): bovine growth hormone polyadenylation signal
    235..320     +  CDS            large T antigen (fragment): large T antigen from SV40 (simian virus 40)
    343..477     +  polyA_signal   SV40 poly(A) signal: SV40 polyadenylation signal
    472..753     +  CDS            TcR (fragment): tetracycline efflux protein; tet; confers resistance to tetracycline
    753..805     +  misc_feature   bom (fragment): basis of mobility region from pBR322
    991..1579    -  rep_origin     ori: high-copy-number ColE1/pMB1/pBR322/pUC origin of replication
   1750..2610    -  CDS            AmpR: β-lactamase; bla; confers resistance to ampicillin, carbenicillin, and related antibiotics
   2611..2715    -  promoter       AmpR promoter: bla
   2747..3080    +  promoter       SV40 promoter: SV40 enhancer and early promoter
   3112..3552    +  CDS            GAL4 DNA binding domain: DNA binding domain of the GAL4 transcriptional activator; Saccharomyces cerevisiae GAL4 (truncated)
   3574..3807    +  CDS            VP16 AD: transcriptional activation domain of herpes simplex virus protein VP16 (Triezenberg et al., 1988; Cousens et al., 1989); UL48
   4003..4051    +  polyA_signal   HSV TK poly(A) signal: herpes simplex virus thymidine kinase polyadenylation signal (Cole and Stacy, 1985)
