[The description below was written by a language model from this plasmid's Addgene catalogue record and pLannotate feature annotations shown in this document.]
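Description:
Gal4-VP16 is a mammalian expression plasmid built on the pECE backbone that produces a chimeric transcriptional activator: the DNA-binding domain of the Saccharomyces cerevisiae Gal4 protein (residues 1-147, a 441 bp insert) fused at its C terminus to the acidic activation domain of herpes simplex virus VP16 (residues 413-490). In the sequenced record of about 4.1 kb, the fusion lies immediately downstream of the SV40 enhancer and early promoter, which drives constitutive expression in mammalian cells. An HSV thymidine kinase polyadenylation signal is annotated shortly after the VP16 segment, and an SV40 polyadenylation signal, preceded by a short fragment of SV40 large T antigen sequence, follows further downstream across the circular junction. Which of these signals mainly terminates the transcript is not stated in the record.

The plasmid is propagated in E. coli through a high-copy ColE1/pUC-type origin and selected with ampicillin via the β-lactamase gene and its native promoter. Short remnants of a tetracycline resistance gene, the pBR322 bom region and a bGH polyadenylation signal are also detected, but these are only fragments, most likely backbone relics rather than working parts. No mammalian selection marker is annotated, so the construct appears suited to transient transfection.

The Gal4 domain binds UAS sites, while VP16 strongly recruits the transcription machinery, so this fusion commonly serves as a potent constitutive activator of Gal4-responsive reporters. This makes it a typical positive control or reference in assays comparing the activity of other Gal4 DBD fusions. The associated study concerns regulation of heat shock factor 1 activation, though the record does not spell out the plasmid's exact role in that work.
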