Addgene plasmid #71728: Gal4-VP16
Purpose: plasmid expressing fusion construct of Gal4 DBD and VP16 AD
Depositing lab: Lea Sistonen. Depositing organization: Abo Akademi University. Publication: Uncoupling Stress-Inducible Phosphorylation of Heat Shock Factor 1 from Its Activation. Budzynski MA, Puustinen MC, Joutsen J, Sistonen L. Mol Cell Biol. 2015 Jul;35(14):2530-40. doi: 10.1128/MCB.00816-14. Epub 2015 May 11. PubMed 25963659.
Backbone
  Vector backbone: pECE
  Backbone size w/o insert (bp): 2924
  Vector type: Mammalian Expression
Growth in bacteria
  Bacterial resistance: Ampicillin, 100 μg/mL
  Growth temperature: 37°C
  Growth strain: DH5alpha
  Copy number: High Copy
Gene/Insert
  Gene/Insert name: Gal4 DBD(1-147)
  Species: S. cerevisiae (budding yeast)
  Insert size (bp): 441
  GenBank ID: NM_001184062.1
  Entrez Gene: GAL4 (a.k.a. YPL248C, GAL81)
  Tag / fusion protein: VP16 AD (413-490) (C terminal on insert)
  Cloning method: Unknown
  Sequencing primers: 5′ SV40pro-F; 3′ SV40pA-R
Resource information
  A portion of this plasmid was derived from a plasmid made by: Dr. Steven Triezenberg
Terms and licenses: Academic/Nonprofit Terms; Industry Terms: Not Available to Industry
How to cite: Gal4-VP16 was a gift from Lea Sistonen (Addgene plasmid # 71728 ; http://n2t.net/addgene:71728 ; RRID:Addgene_71728)
