>Addgene plasmid #71728 | Gal4-VP16 | depositor partial sequence | sequence record 130481 | SV40 sequencing primer
AGYCACTMGATGCCAGWTCTCGCTCRCWTCGAGTGTGAGAGGCTTTTTTGGAGAMCAAGCTTGAGCAGCC
TCTGTKGKGGCTTCTGTCTTCTATCGAACAAGCATGCGATAAGGCCGACTTAAAAAGCTCAAGTGCTCCA
AAGAAAAACCGAAGTGCGCCAAGTGTCTGAAGAACAACTGGGAGTGTCGCTACTCTCCCAAAACCAAAAG
GTCTCCGCTGACTAGGGCACATCTGACAGAAGTGGAATCAAGGCTAGAAAGACTGGAACAGCTATTTCTA
CTGATTTTTCCTCGAGAAGACCTTGACATGATTTTGAAAATGGATTCTTTACAGGATATAAAAGCATTGT
TAACAGGATTATTTGTACAAGATAATGTGAATAAAGATGCCGTCACAGATAGATTGGCTTCAGTGGAGAC
TGATATGCCTCTAACATTGAGACAGCATAGAATAAGTGCGACATCATCATCGGAAGAGAGTAGTAACAAA
GGTCAAAGACAGTTGACTGTATCGCCGGAATTCCCGGGGATCTGGGCCCCCCCGACCGATGTCAGCCTGG
GGGACGAGCTCCACTTAGACGGCGAGGACGTGGCGATGGCGCATGCCGACGCGCTAGACGATTTCGATCT
GGACATGTTGGGGGACGGGGATTCCCCGGGTCCGGGATTTACCCCCCACGACTCCGCCCCCTACGGCGCT
CTGGATATGGCCGACTTCGAGTTTGAGCAGATGTTTACCGATGCCCTTGGAATTGACGAGTACGGTGGGT
AGGGGGCGCGACCGGACCCGCATCCCCCGTCTGGGTTTTCCCCTCCCGTCCCCGGTTCGTATCCACAATA
AACACGAGCACATACATTACAAAAACCTGCGGTTGTCGTCTGATTATTTGGTGGATCCGGGGGAGATGGG
GGAGGCTAACTGAACACGGAAGAGACATACCGGAAGGAACCCGCGCTATGACGGCAATAAAAAGACAGAT
AAAACGCACGGTGTTGGGTCGTTTGTTCMATAAACGCGGGGTTCGGTCCCAGGGCTTGCMMCTCTGTCGA
TACCCACCGAGACCCAATTGGGACCATACGCCGCRGTTTCTCCTACCGACCACCCCTAAATTTCGGAWTG
ACG
