>Addgene plasmid #71728 | Gal4-VP16 | addgene partial sequence | sequence record 141407 | SV40pro-F2 5'-CCCCATGGCTGACTAATTTTT-3'
AGGCCGAGGCCGCCTCGGCCTCTGAGCTATTCCAGAAGTAGTGAAGAGGCTTTTTTGGAGGAGATCTAAG
CTTGAAGCAAGCCTCCTGAAAGATGAAGCTACTGTCTTCTATCGAACAAGCATGCGATATTTGCCGACTT
AAAAAGCTCAAGTGCTCCAAAGAAAAACCGAAGTGCGCCAAGTGTCTGAAGAACAACTGGGAGTGTCGCT
ACTCTCCCAAAACCAAAAGGTCTCCGCTGACTAGGGCACATCTGACAGAAGTGGAATCAAGGCTAGAAAG
ACTGGAACAGCTATTTCTACTGATTTTTCCTCGAGAAGACCTTGACATGATTTTGAAAATGGATTCTTTA
CAGGATATAAAAGCATTGTTAACAGGATTATTTGTACAAGATAATGTGAATAAAGATGCCGTCACAGATA
GATTGGCTTCAGTGGAGACTGATATGCCTCTAACATTGAGACAGCATAGAATAAGTGCGACATCATCATC
GGAAGAGAGTAGTAACAAAGGTCAAAGACAGTTGACTGTATCGCCGGAATTCCCGGGGATCTGGGCCCCC
CCGACCGATGTCAGCCTGGGGGACGAGCTCCACTTAGACGGCGAGGACGTGGCGATGGCGCATGCCGACG
CGCTAGACGATTTCGATCTGGACATGTTGGGGGACGGGGATTCCCCGGGTCCGGGATTTACCCCCCACGA
CTCCGCCCCCTACGGCGCTCTGGATATGGCCGACTTCGAGTTTGAGCAGATGTTTACCGATGCCCTTGGA
ATTGACGAGTACGGTGGGTAGGGGGCGCGACCGGACCCGCATCCCCCGTCTGGGTTTTCCCCTCCCGTCC
CCGGTTCGTATCCACAATAAACACGAGCACATACATTACAAAAACCTGCGGTTGTCGTCTGATTATTTGG
TGGATCCGGGG
