>Addgene plasmid #71728 | Gal4-VP16 | addgene partial sequence | sequence record 141408 | Gal4-N-term 5'-GAGTAGTAACAAAGGTCAA-3'
GCCGGAATTCCCGGGGATCTGGGCCCCCCCGACCGATGTCAGCCTGGGGGACGAGCTCCACTTAGACGGC
GAGGACGTGGCGATGGCGCATGCCGACGCGCTAGACGATTTCGATCTGGACATGTTGGGGGACGGGGATT
CCCCGGGTCCGGGATTTACCCCCCACGACTCCGCCCCCTACGGCGCTCTGGATATGGCCGACTTCGAGTT
TGAGCAGATGTTTACCGATGCCCTTGGAATTGACGAGTACGGTGGGTAGGGGGCGCGACCGGACCCGCAT
CCCCCGTCTGGGTTTTCCCCTCCCGTCCCCGGTTCGTATCCACAATAAACACGAGCACATACATTACAAA
AACCTGCGGTTGTCGTCTGATTATTTGGTGGATCCGGGGGAGATGGGGGAGGCTAACTGAAACACGGAAG
GAGACAATACCGGAAGGAACCCGCGCTATGACGGCAATAAAAAGACAGAATAAAACGCACGGGTGTTGGG
TCGTTTGTTCATAAACGCGGGGTTCGGTCCCAGGGCTGGCACTCTGTCGATACCCCACCGAGACCCCATT
GGGGCCAATACGCCCGCGTTTCTTCCTTTTCCCCACCCCACCCCCCAAGTTCGGGTGAAGGCCCAGGGCT
CGCAGCCAACGTCGGGGCGGCAGGCCCTGCCATAGCCACTGGCCCCGTGGGTTAGGGACGGGGTCCCCCA
TGGGGAATGGTTTATGGTTCGTGGGGGTTATTATTTTGGGCGTTGCGTGGGGTCAGGTCCACGACCCAAG
CTTGTCGACGGTACCCCGGGGAATTCGAGCTCTAGATAAGTAATGATCATAATCAGCCATATCACATCTG
TAGAGGTTTTACTTGCTTTAAAAAACCTCCCACACCTCCCCCTGAACCTGAAACATAAAATGAATGCAAT
TGTTGTTGTTAACTTGTTTATTGCAGCTTATAATGGTTACAAATAAAGCAATAGCATCACAAATTTCACA
AATAAAGCATTTTTT
