>Addgene plasmid #71728 | Gal4-VP16 | addgene partial sequence | sequence record 141410 | TK-pA-R 5'-ttgtctccttccgtgtttca-3'
CCCGGATCCACCAAATAATCAGACGACAACCGCAGGTTTTTGTAATGTATGTGCTCGTGTTTATTGTGGA
TACGAACCGGGGACGGGAGGGGAAAACCCAGACGGGGGATGCGGGTCCGGTCGCGCCCCCTACCCACCGT
ACTCGTCAATTCCAAGGGCATCGGTAAACATCTGCTCAAACTCGAAGTCGGCCATATCCAGAGCGCCGTA
GGGGGCGGAGTCGTGGGGGGTAAATCCCGGACCCGGGGAATCCCCGTCCCCCAACATGTCCAGATCGAAA
TCGTCTAGCGCGTCGGCATGCGCCATCGCCACGTCCTCGCCGTCTAAGTGGAGCTCGTCCCCCAGGCTGA
CATCGGTCGGGGGGGCCCAGATCCCCGGGAATTCCGGCGATACAGTCAACTGTCTTTGACCTTTGTTACT
ACTCTCTTCCGATGATGATGTCGCACTTATTCTATGCTGTCTCAATGTTAGAGGCATATCAGTCTCCACT
GAAGCCAATCTATCTGTGACGGCATCTTTATTCACATTATCTTGTACAAATAATCCTGTTAACAATGCTT
TTATATCCTGTAAAGAATCCATTTTCAAAATCATGTCAAGGTCTTCTCGAGGAAAAATCAGTAGAAATAG
CTGTTCCAGTCTTTCTAGCCTTGATTCCACTTCTGTCAGATGTGCCCTAGTCAGCGGAGACCTTTTGGTT
TTGGGAGAGTAGCGACACTCCCAGTTGTTCTTCAGACACTTGGCGCACTTCGGTTTTTCTTTGGAGCACT
TGAGCTTTTTAAGTCGGCAAATATCGCATGCTTGTTCGATAGAAGACAGTAGCTTCATCTTTCAGGAGGC
TTGCTTCAAGCTTAGATCTCCTCCAAAAAAGCCTCTTCACTACTTCTGGAATAGCTCAGAGGCCGAGGCG
GCCTCGGCCTCTGCATAAATAAAAAAAATTAGTCAGCCATGGGGCGGAGAATGGGCGGAACTGGGCGGAG
TTAGGGGCGG
